>Addgene plasmid #239409 | pGiantin-mScarlet3-H (aka mYongHong) | addgene full sequence | sequence record 481797 | Addgene NGS Result
GAGGGTGACCAAGGGTGGCCCCCTGCCCTTCTCCTGGGACATCCTGTCCCCTCAGTTCATGTACGGCTCC
AGGGCCTTCACGAAGCACCCCGCCGACATCCCCGACTACTGGAAGCAGTCCTTCCCCGAGGGCTTCAAGT
GGGAGCGCGTGATGAACTTCGAGGACGGCGGCGCCGTGTCCGTGGCCCAGGACACCTCCCTGGAGGACGG
CACCCTGATCTACAAGGTGAAGCTCCGCGGCACCAACTTCCCTCCTGACGGCCCCGTAATGCAGAAGAAG
ACAATGGGCTGGGAAGCATCCACCGAGCGGTTGTACCCCGAGGACGTCGTGCTGAAGGGCGACATTAAGC
ATGCCCTGCGCCTGAAGGACGGCGGCCGGTACCTGGCGGACTTCAAGACCACCTACAGGGCCAAGAAGCC
CGTGCAGATGCCCGGCGCCTTCAACATCGACCGCAAGTTGGACATCACATCCCACAACGAGGACTACACC
GTGGTGGAACAGTACGAACGCTCCGTGGCCCGCCACTCCACCGGCGGCTCCGGTGGCTCCTCCGGACTCA
GATCTCGAGGAGAACCGCAGCAAAGCTTTTCTGAAGCTCAGCAGCAGCTATGCAACACCAGACAGGAAGT
GAATGAATTAAGGAAGCTGCTGGAAGAAGAACGAGACCAAAGAGTGGCTGCTGAGAATGCTCTCTCTGTG
GCCGAGGAGCAGATCAGACGGTTAGAGCACAGTGAATGGGACTCTTCCCGGACTCCTATCATTGGCTCCT
GTGGCACTCAGGAGCAGGCACTGTTAATAGATCTTACAAGCAACAGTTGTCGAAGGACCCGGAGTGGCGT
TGGATGGAAGCGAGTCCTGCGTTCACTCTGTCATTCACGGACCCGAGTGCCACTTCTAGCAGCCATCTAC
TTTCTAATGATTCATGTCCTGCTCATTCTGTGTTTTACGGGCCATCTATAGAGCGGCCGCGACTCTAGAT
CATAATCAGCCATACCACATTTGTAGAGGTTTTACTTGCTTTAAAAAACCTCCCACACCTCCCCCTGAAC
CTGAAACATAAAATGAATGCAATTGTTGTTGTTAACTTGTTTATTGCAGCTTATAATGGTTACAAATAAA
GCAATAGCATCACAAATTTCACAAATAAAGCATTTTTTTCACTGCATTCTAGTTGTGGTTTGTCCAAACT
CATCAATGTATCTTAAGGCGTAAATTGTAAGCGTTAATATTTTGTTAAAATTCGCGTTAAATTTTTGTTA
AATCAGCTCATTTTTTAACCAATAGGCCGAAATCGGCAAAATCCCTTATAAATCAAAAGAATAGACCGAG
ATAGGGT
[37 nt withheld, positions 1338-1374]
AAAGAACGTGGACTCCAACGTCAAAGG
[49 nt withheld, positions 1402-1450]
T
[91 nt withheld, positions 1452-1542]
G
[124 nt withheld, positions 1544-1667]
CAGGTGGCACTTTTCGGGGAAATGTGCGCGGAACCCCTATTTGTTTATTTTTCTAAATACATTCAAATAT
GTATCCGCTCATGAGACAATAACCCTGATAAATGCTTCAATAATATTGAAAAAGGAAGAGTCCTGAGGCG
GAAAGAACCAGCTGTGGAATGTGTGTCAGTTAGGGTGTGGAAAGTCCCCAGGCTCCCCAGCAGGCAGAAG
TATGCAAAGCATGCATCTCAATTAGTCAGCAACCAGGTGTGGAAAGTCCCCAGGCTCCCCAGCAGGCAGA
AGTATGCAAAGCATGCATCTCAATTAGTCAGCAACCATAGTCCCGCCCCTAACTCCGCCCATCCCGCCCC
TAACTCCGCCCAGTTCCGCCCATTCTCCGCCCCATGGCTGACTAATTTTTTTTATTTATGCAGAGGCCGA
GGCCGCCTCGGCCTCTGAGCTATTCCAGAAGTAGTGAGGAGGCTTTTTTGGAGGCCTAGGCTTTTGCAAA
GATCGATCAAGAGACAGGATGAGGATCGTTTCGCATGATTGAACAAGATGGATTGCACGCAGGTTCTCCG
GCCGCTTGGGTGGAGAGGCTATTCGGCTATGACTGGGCACAACAGACAATCGGCTGCTCTGATGCCGCCG
TGTTCCGGCTGTCAGCGCAGGGGCGCCCGGTTCTTTTTGTCAAGACCGACCTGTCCGGTGCCCTGAATGA
ACTGCAAGACGAGGCAGCGCGGCTATCGTGGCTGGCCACGACGGGCGTTCCTTGCGCAGCTGTGCTCGAC
GTTGTCACTGAAGCGGGAAGGGACTGGCTGCTATTGGGCGAAGTGCCGGGGCAGGATCTCCTGTCATCTC
ACCTTGCTCCTGCCGAGAAAGTATCCATCATGGCTGATGCAATGCGGCGGCTGCATACGCTTGATCCGGC
TACCTGCCCATTCGACCACCAAGCGAAACATCGCATCGAGCGAGCACGTACTCGGATGGAAGCCGGTCTT
GTCGATCAGGATGATCTGGACGAAGAGCATCAGGGGCTCGCGCCAGCCGAACTGTTCGCCAGGCTCAAGG
CGAGCATGCCCGACGGCGAGGATCTCGTCGTGACCCATGGCGATGCCTGCTTGCCGAATATCATGGTGGA
AAATGGCCGCTTTTCTGGATTCATCGACTGTGGCCGGCTGGGTGTGGCGGACCGCTATCAGGACATAGCG
TTGGCTACCCGTGATATTGCTGAAGAGCTTGGCGGCGAATGGGCTGACCGCTTCCTCGTGCTTTACGGTA
TCGCCGCTCCCGATTCGCAGCGCATCGCCTTCTATCGCCTTCTTGACGAGTTCTTCTGAGCGGGACTCTG
GGGTTCGAAATGACCGACCAAGCGACGCCCAACCTGCCATCACGAGATTTCGATTCCACCGCCGCCTTCT
ATGAAAGGTTGGGCTTCGGAATCGTTTTCCGGGACGCCGGCTGGATGATCCTCCAGCGCGGGGATCTCAT
GCTGGAGTTCTTCGCCCACCCTAGGGGGAGGCTAACTGAAACACGGAAGGAGACAATACCGGAAGGAACC
CGCGCTATGACGGCAATAAAAAGACAGAATAAAACGCACGGTGTTGGGTCGTTTGTTCATAAACGCGGGG
TTCGGTCCCAGGGCTGGCACTCTGTCGATACCCCACCGAGACCCCATTGGGGCCAATACGCCCGCGTTTC
TTCCTTTTCCCCACCCCACCCCCCAAGTTCGGGTGAAGGCCCAGGGCTCGCAGCCAACGTCGGGGCGGCA
GGCCCTGCCATAGCCTCAGGTTACTCATATATACTTTAGATTGATTTAAAACTTCATTTTTAATTTAAAA
GGATCTAGGTGAAGATCCTTTTTGATAATCTCATGACCAAAATCCCTTAACGTGAGTTTTCGTTCCACTG
AGCGTCAGACCCCGTAGAAAAGATCAAAGGATCTTCTTGAGATCCTTTTTTTCTGCGCGTAATCTGCTGC
TTGCAAACAAAAAAACCACCGCTACCAGCGGTGGTTTGTTTGCCGGATCAAGAGCTACCAACTCTTTTTC
CGAAGGTAACTGGCTTCAGCAGAGCGCAGATACCAAATACTGTTCTTCTAGTGTAGCCGTAGTTAGGCCA
CCACTTCAAGAACTCTGTAGCACCGCCTACATACCTCGCTCTGCTAATCCTGTTACCAGTGGCTGCTGCC
AGTGGCGATAAGTCGTGTCTTACCGGGTTGGACTCAAGACGATAGTTACCGGATAAGGCGCAGCGGTCGG
GCTGAACGGGGGGTTCGTGCACACAGCCCAGCTTGGAGCGAACGACCTACACCGAACTGAGATACCTACA
GCGTGAGCTATGAGAAAGCGCCACGCTTCCCGAAGGGAGAAAGGCGGACAGGTATCCGGTAAGCGGCAGG
GTCGGAACAGGAGAGCGCACGAGGGAGCTTCCAGGGGGAAACGCCTGGTATCTTTATAGTCCTGTCGGGT
TTCGCCACCTCTGACTTGAGCGTCGATTTTTGTGATGCTCGTCAGGGGGGCGGAGCCTATGGAAAAACGC
CAGCAACGCGGCCTTTTTACGGTTCCTGGCCTTTTGCTGGCCTTTTGCTCACATGTTCTTTCCTGCGTTA
TCCCCTGATTCTGTGGATAACCGTATTACCGCCATGCATTAGTTATTAATAGTAATCAATTACGGGGTCA
TTAGTTCATAGCCCATATATGGAGTTCCGCGTTACATAACTTACGGTAAATGGCCCGCCTGGCTGACCGC
CCAACGACCCCCGCCCATTGACGTCAATAATGACGTATGTTCCCATAGTAACGCCAATAGGGACTTTCCA
TTGACGTCAATGGGTGGAGTATTTACGGTAAACTGCCCACTTGGCAGTACATCAAGTGTATCATATGCCA
AGTACGCCCCCTATTGACGTCAATGACGGTAAATGGCCCGCCTGGCATTATGCCCAGTACATGACCTTAT
GGGACTTTCCTACTTGGCAGTACATCTACGTATTAGTCATCGCTATTACCATGGTGATGCGGTTTTGGCA
GTACATCAATGGGCGTGGATAGCGGTTTGACTCACGGGGATTTCCAAGTCTCCACCCCATTGACGTCAAT
GGGAGTTTGTTTTGGCACCAAAATCAACGGGACTTTCCAAAATGTCGTAACAACTCCGCCCCATTGACGC
AAATGGGCGGTAGGCGTGTACGGTGGGAGGTCTATATAAGCAGAGCTGGTTTAGTGAACCGTCAGATCCG
CTAGCATGGATAGCACCGAGGCAGTGATCAAGGAGTTCATGCGGTTCAAGGTGCACATGGAGGGCTCCAT
GAACGGCCACGAGTTCGAGATCGAGGGCGAGGGCGAGGGCCGCCCCTACGAGGGCACCCAGACCGCCAAG
CT
Features (pLannotate 1.2.2; 15 found; start..end, strand, type, name):
    551..569     +  misc_feature   MCS (fragment): multiple cloning site
    572..958     +  CDS            GOLGB1 (fragment): GOGB1_HUMAN - Experimental evidence at protein level: Swiss-Prot protein existence level 1. May participate in forming intercisternal cross-bridges of the Golgi complex. From Homo sapiens (Human).
    978..1061    +  CDS            large T antigen (fragment): large T antigen from SV40 (simian virus 40)
   1084..1205    +  polyA_signal   SV40 poly(A) signal: SV40 polyadenylation signal
   1239..1667    -  rep_origin     f1 ori (sequence partly withheld): f1 bacteriophage origin of replication; arrow indicates direction of (+) strand synthesis
   1694..1798    +  promoter       AmpR promoter: bla
   1800..2157    +  promoter       SV40 promoter: SV40 enhancer and early promoter
   2192..2986    +  CDS            NeoR/KanR: aminoglycoside phosphotransferase from Tn5; aph(3')-II (or nptII); confers resistance to neomycin, kanamycin, and G418 (Geneticin®)
   3007..3159    +  CDS            ble (fragment): BLE_KLEPN - Experimental evidence at protein level: Swiss-Prot protein existence level 1. Binding protein with a strong affinity to the bleomycin family of antibiotics. Binds to CL990; an antimitotic-antibiotic compound. From Klebsiella pneumoniae.
   3218..3265    +  polyA_signal   HSV TK poly(A) signal: herpes simplex virus thymidine kinase polyadenylation signal (Cole and Stacy, 1985)
   3356..3372    -  polyA_signal   bGH poly(A) signal (fragment): bovine growth hormone polyadenylation signal
   3594..4182    +  rep_origin     ori: high-copy-number ColE1/pMB1/pBR322/pUC origin of replication
   4357..4660    +  enhancer       CMV enhancer: human cytomegalovirus immediate early enhancer
   4661..4864    +  promoter       CMV promoter: human cytomegalovirus (CMV) immediate early promoter
   4893..534     +  CDS            mScarlet-2I (fragment) (across the origin): mScarlet-I derivative in which the N- and C-termini have been modified to reduce cytotoxicity (Valbuena et al., 2020) preserves the original mammalian codon optimization
