[The description below was written by a language model from this plasmid's Addgene catalogue record and pLannotate feature annotations shown in this document.]
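Description:
pGiantin-mScarlet3-H (also called mYongHong) is a mammalian expression plasmid built on a pN1-type backbone that produces a red fluorescent Golgi marker. Transcription is driven by the human cytomegalovirus immediate early enhancer and promoter. The open reading frame begins with the fluorescent protein, which the automated annotation recognises only as an mScarlet-family fragment spanning the sequence origin. According to the catalogue entry, this is mScarlet3 carrying an M163H substitution. Following a short remnant of the multiple cloning site, the fluorescent protein is fused at the N terminus of human Giantin (GOLGB1). The annotated GOLGB1 segment is only about 390 nt, so the construct carries a fragment rather than the full-length protein. The record does not state which region it is. An SV40 polyadenylation signal terminates the transcript.

The plasmid replicates in bacteria from a high-copy ColE1/pUC-type origin and also contains an f1 origin for single-stranded DNA production. Selection relies on a single Tn5 aminoglycoside phosphotransferase gene (NeoR/KanR) placed behind tandem bacterial (bla) and SV40 early promoters and followed by an HSV TK polyadenylation signal. This arrangement gives kanamycin resistance in E. coli and would allow G418 selection in transfected mammalian cells. The small ble, bGH poly(A) and large T antigen fragments in the feature table appear to be backbone remnants rather than functional elements.

The stated purpose is expression of the Giantin fusion in mammalian cells. The associated publication describes a highly stable monomeric red fluorescent protein for advanced microscopy, so the plasmid most likely serves to label the Golgi apparatus and demonstrate the variant's imaging performance.
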