Addgene plasmid #239409: pGiantin-mScarlet3-H (aka mYongHong)
Purpose: Expresses Giantin-mScarlet3-H in mammalian cells
Depositing lab: Zhifei Fu. Depositing organization: Fujian Medical University. Publication: A highly stable monomeric red fluorescent protein for advanced microscopy. Xiong H, Chang Q, Ding J, Wang S, Zhang W, Li Y, Wu Y, Lin P, Yang C, Liu M, Fang G, Yang Y, Xie J, Qi D, Jiang T, Fu W, Hu F, Chen Y, Yue R, Li Y, Cui Y, Li M, Fan S, Yang Y, Xu Y, Li D, Zhang F, Zhao H, Wu C, Zheng Q, Piatkevich KD, Fu Z. Nat Methods. 2025 Apr 17. doi: 10.1038/s41592-025-02676-5. PubMed 40247125.
Backbone
  Vector backbone: pN1
  Vector type: Mammalian Expression
Growth in bacteria
  Bacterial resistance: Kanamycin, 50 μg/mL
  Growth temperature: 37°C
  Growth strain: DH5alpha
  Copy number: High Copy
Gene/Insert
  Gene/Insert name: Giantin
  Species: H. sapiens (human)
  Mutation: M163H in mScarlet3
  Entrez Gene: GOLGB1 (a.k.a. GCP, GCP372, GOLIM1)
  Promoter: CMV
  Tag / fusion protein: mScarlet3-H (aka mYongHong) (N terminal on insert)
  Cloning method: Restriction Enzyme; 5′ cloning site unknown (unknown if destroyed)
Terms and licenses: Academic/Nonprofit Terms; Industry Terms: Not Available to Industry
How to cite: pGiantin-mScarlet3-H (aka mYongHong) was a gift from Zhifei Fu (Addgene plasmid # 239409 ; http://n2t.net/addgene:239409 ; RRID:Addgene_239409)
